>Addgene plasmid #142237 | TFORF0776 | addgene full sequence | sequence record 395735 | Addgene NGS Result
TTAATGTAGTCTTATGCAATACTCTTGTAGTCTTGCAACATGGTAACGATGAGTTAGCAACATGCCTTAC
AAGGAGAGAAAAAGCACCGTGCATGCCGATTGGTGGAAGTAAGGTGGTACGATCGTGCCTTATTAGGAAG
GCAACAGACGGGTCTGACATGGATTGGACGAACCACTGAATTGCCGCATTGCAGAGATATTGTATTTAAG
TGCCTAGCTCGATACATAAACGGGTCTCTCTGGTTAGACCAGATCTGAGCCTGGGAGCTCTCTGGCTAAC
TAGGGAACCCACTGCTTAAGCCTCAATAAAGCTTGCCTTGAGTGCTTCAAGTAGTGTGTGCCCGTCTGTT
GTGTGACTCTGGTAACTAGAGATCCCTCAGACCCTTTTAGTCAGTGTGGAAAATCTCTAGCAGTGGCGCC
CGAACAGGGACTTGAAAGCGAAAGGGAAACCAGAGGAGCTCTCTCGACGCAGGACTCGGCTTGCTGAAGC
GCGCACGGCAAGAGGCGAGGGGCGGCGACTGGTGAGTACGCCAAAAATTTTGACTAGCGGAGGCTAGAAG
GAGAGAGATGGGTGCGAGAGCGTCAGTATTAAGCGGGGGAGAATTAGATCGCGATGGGAAAAAATTCGGT
TAAGGCCAGGGGGAAAGAAAAAATATAAATTAAAACATATAGTATGGGCAAGCAGGGAGCTAGAACGATT
CGCAGTTAATCCTGGCCTGTTAGAAACATCAGAAGGCTGTAGACAAATACTGGGACAGCTACAACCATCC
CTTCAGACAGGATCAGAAGAACTTAGATCATTATATAATACAGTAGCAACCCTCTATTGTGTGCATCAAA
GGATAGAGATAAAAGACACCAAGGAAGCTTTAGACAAGATAGAGGAAGAGCAAAACAAAAGTAAGACCAC
CGCACAGCAAGCGGCCGCTGATCTTCAGACCTGGAGGAGGAGATATGAGGGACAATTGGAGAAGTGAATT
ATATAAATATAAAGTAGTAAAAATTGAACCATTAGGAGTAGCACCCACCAAGGCAAAGAGAAGAGTGGTG
CAGAGAGAAAAAAGAGCAGTGGGAATAGGAGCTTTGTTCCTTGGGTTCTTGGGAGCAGCAGGAAGCACTA
TGGGCGCAGCGTCAATGACGCTGACGGTACAGGCCAGACAATTATTGTCTGGTATAGTGCAGCAGCAGAA
CAATTTGCTGAGGGCTATTGAGGCGCAACAGCATCTGTTGCAACTCACAGTCTGGGGCATCAAGCAGCTC
CAGGCAAGAATCCTGGCTGTGGAAAGATACCTAAAGGATCAACAGCTCCTGGGGATTTGGGGTTGCTCTG
GAAAACTCATTTGCACCACTGCTGTGCCTTGGAATGCTAGTTGGAGTAATAAATCTCTGGAACAGATTTG
GAATCACACGACCTGGATGGAGTGGGACAGAGAAATTAACAATTACACAAGCTTAATACACTCCTTAATT
GAAGAATCGCAAAACCAGCAAGAAAAGAATGAACAAGAATTATTGGAATTAGATAAATGGGCAAGTTTGT
GGAATTGGTTTAACATAACAAATTGGCTGTGGTATATAAAATTATTCATAATGATAGTAGGAGGCTTGGT
AGGTTTAAGAATAGTTTTTGCTGTACTTTCTATAGTGAATAGAGTTAGGCAGGGATATTCACCATTATCG
TTTCAGACCCACCTCCCAACCCCGAGGGGACCCATGCATTGCATCTCAATTAGTCAGCAACCAGGTGTGG
AAAGTCCCCAGGCTCCCCAGCAGGCAGAAGTATGCAAAGCATGCGTCTCAATTAGTCAGCAACCATAGTC
CCGCCCCTAACTCCGCCCATCCCGCCCCTAACTCCGCCCAGTTCCGCCCATTCTCCGCCCCATGGCTGAC
TAATTTTTTTTATTTATGCAGAGGCCGAGGCCGCCTCGGCCTCTGAGCTATTCCAGAAGTAGTGAGGAGG
CTTTTTTGGAGGCCTAGGCTTTTGCAAAAAGCTTTCTAGAGGTACCACCGGAGCTTACCATGACCGAGTA
CAAGCCCACGGTGCGCCTCGCCACCCGCGACGACGTCCCCAGGGCCGTACGCACCCTCGCCGCCGCGTTC
GCCGACTACCCCGCCACGCGCCACACCGTCGATCCGGACCGCCACATCGAGCGGGTCACCGAGCTGCAAG
AACTCTTCCTCACGCGCGTCGGGCTCGACATCGGCAAGGTGTGGGTCGCGGACGACGGCGCCGCCGTGGC
GGTCTGGACCACGCCGGAGAGCGTCGAAGCGGGGGCGGTGTTCGCCGAGATCGGCCCGCGCATGGCCGAG
TTGAGCGGTTCCCGGCTGGCCGCGCAGCAACAGATGGAAGGCCTCCTGGCGCCGCACCGGCCCAAGGAGC
CCGCGTGGTTCCTGGCCACCGTCGGCGTCTCGCCCGACCACCAGGGCAAGGGTCTGGGCAGCGCCGTCGT
GCTCCCCGGAGTGGAGGCGGCCGAGCGCGCCGGGGTGCCCGCCTTCCTGGAGACCTCCGCGCCCCGCAAC
CTCCCCTTCTACGAGCGGCTCGGCTTCACCGTCACCGCCGACGTCGAGGTGCCCGAAGGACCGCGCACCT
GGTGCATGACCCGCAAGCCCGGTGCCAGTTAACGAATTCTAGATCTTGAGACAAATGGCAGTATTCATCC
ACAATTTTAAAAGAAAAGGGGGGATTGGGGGGTACAGTGCAGGGGAAAGAATAGTAGACATAATAGCAAC
AGACATACAAACTAAAGAATTACAAAAACAAATTACAAAAATTCAAAATTTTCGGGTTTATTACAGGGAC
AGCAGAGATCCACTTTGGCGCCGGCTCGAGGCCTGCAGGTGCAAAGATGGATAAAGTTTTAAACAGAGAG
GAATCTTTGCAGCTAATGGACCTTCTAGGTCTTGAAAGGAGTGGGAATTGGCTCCGGTGCCCGTCAGTGG
GCAGAGCGCACATCGCCCACAGTCCCCGAGAAGTTGGGGGGAGGGGTCGGCAATTGAACCGGTGCCTAGA
GAAGGTGGCGCGGGGTAAACTGGGAAAGTGATGTCGTGTACTGGCTCCGCCTTTTTCCCGAGGGTGGGGG
AGAACCGTATATAAGTGCAGTAGTCGCCGTGAACGTTCTTTTTCGCAACGGGTTTGCCGCCAGAACACAG
GTAAGTGCCGTGTGTGGTTCCCGCGGGCCTGGCCTCTTTACGGGTTATGGCCCTTGCGTGCCTTGAATTA
CTTCCACCTGGCTGCAGTACGTGATTCTTGATCCCGAGCTTCGGGTTGGAAGTGGGTGGGAGAGTTCGAG
GCCTTGCGCTTAAGGAGCCCCTTCGCCTCGTGCTTGAGTTGAGGCCTGGCCTGGGCGCTGGGGCCGCCGC
GTGCGAATCTGGTGGCACCTTCGCGCCTGTCTCGCTGCTTTCGATAAGTCTCTAGCCATTTAAAATTTTT
GATGACCTGCTGCGACGCTTTTTTTCTGGCAAGATAGTCTTGTAAATGCGGGCCAAGATCTGCACACTGG
TATTTCGGTTTTTGGGGCCGCGGGCGGCGACGGGGCCCGTGCGTCCCAGCGCACATGTTCGGCGAGGCGG
GGCCTGCGAGCGCGGCCACCGAGAATCGGACGGGGGTAGTCTCAAGCTGGCCGGCCTGCTCTGGTGCCTG
GCCTCGCGCCGCCGTGTATCGCCCCGCCCTGGGCGGCAAGGCTGGCCCGGTCGGCACCAGTTGCGTGAGC
GGAAAGATGGCCGCTTCCCGGCCCTGCTGCAGGGAGCTCAAAATGGAGGACGCGGCGCTCGGGAGAGCGG
GCGGGTGAGTCACCCACACAAAGGAAAAGGGCCTTTCCGTCCTCAGCCGTCGCTTCATGTGACTCCACGG
AGTACCGGGCGCCGTCCAGGCACCTCGATTAGTTCTCGAGCTTTTGGAGTACGTCGTCTTTAGGTTGGGG
GGAGGGGTTTTATGCGATGGAGTTTCCCCACACTGAGTGGGTGGAGACTGAAGTTAGGCCAGCTTGGCAC
TTGATGTAATTCTCCTTGGAATTTGCCCTTTTTGAGTTTGGATCTTGGTTCATTCTCAAGCCTCAGACAG
TGGTTCAAAGTTTTTTTCTTCCATTTCAGGTGTCGTGAGGCTAGCACCGCCACCATGGGACCACTGACAT
TTAGGGATGTGAAAATAGAATTCTCTCTAGAGGAATGGCAATGCCTGGACACTGCGCAGCGGAATTTATA
TAGAGATGTGATGTTAGAGAACTACAGAAACCTGGTCTTCCTTGGTATTGCTGTCTCTAAGCCAGACCTG
ATCACCTGGCTGGAGCAAGGAAAAGAGCCCTGGAATCTGAAGAGACATGAGATGGTAGACAAAACCCCAG
TTATGTGTTCTCATTTTGCCCAAGATGTTTGGCCAGAGCACAGCATAAAAGATTCTTTCCAAAAAGTGAT
ACTGAGAACATATGGAAAATATGGACATGAGAATTTACAGCTAAGAAAAGACCATAAAAGTGTGGATGCA
TGTAAGGTGTACAAAGGAGGTTATAATGGACTTAACCAGTGTTTGACAACTACTGACAGCAAGATATTTC
AGTGTGATAAATATGTGAAAGTCTTTCATAAATTTCCAAATGTAAATAGAAATAAGATAAGACATACTGG
AAAGAAACCTTTCAAATGTAAAAACCGTGGCAAATCATTTTGCATGCTTTCACAATTAACTCAACATAAG
AAAATTCATACTAGAGAGTATTCTTACAAATGTGAAGAATGTGGTAAAGCCTTTAACTGGTCCTCAACCC
TTACTAAACATAAGATAATTCATACTGGAGAAAAACCCTACAAATGTGAAGAATGTGGCAAAGCTTTTAA
CCGGTCCTCAAATCTTACTAAACATAAAATAATTCATACTGGAGAGAAACCCTACAAATGTGAAGAATGT
GGCAAAGCTTTTAACCGGTCCTCAACCCTTACTAAACATAAAAGAATTCATACAGAAGAGAAACCCTACA
AATGTGAAGAATGTGGCAAGGCCTTTAACCAGTTCTCGATTCTTAATAAACATAAGAGAATTCATATGGA
AGATAAACCCTACAAATGTGAAGAATGTGGCAAAGCCTTTAGAGTATTCTCAATTCTTAAAAAACATAAG
ATAATCCATACTGGGGAAAAACCATACAAATGTGAAGAATGTGGCAAAGCCTTTAACCAGTTCTCAAACC
TTACTAAACATAAGATAATTCATACTGGAGAGAAACCCTACAAATGTGATGAATGTGGCAAAGCCTTTAA
CCAGTCCTCAACCCTTACTAAACATAAAAGAATTCATACGGGAGAAAAACCCTACAAATGTGAAGAATGT
GGCAAAGCTTTTAAACAGTCCTCAACCCTTACTGAACATAAGATAATTCATACTGGAGAGAAACCCTACA
AATGTGAAAAATGTGGCAAGGCCTTTAGCTGGTCCTCAGCTTTTACTAAACATAAGAGAAATCATATGGA
AGATAAACCCTACAAATGTGAAGAATGTGGCAAAGCCTTTAGTGTATTCTCAACCCTTACTAAACATAAA
ATAATTCATACTAGAGAAAAACCCTACAAATGTGAAGAATGTGGCAAAGCCTTTAACCAGTCCTCAATTT
TTACTAAACATAAGATAATTCACACTGAAGGGAAATCCTACAAATGTGAAAAATGTGGCAATGCTTTTAA
CCAGTCCTCAAACCTTACTGCACGTAAGATAATTTATACTGGAGAGAAACCCTACAAATATGAAGAATGT
GACAAAGCCTTTAACAAGTTCTCAACCCTTATTACACATCAGATAATTTATACTGGAGAGAAACCCTGCA
AACATGAATGTGGCAGAGCCTTTAACAAATCCTCAAATTATACTAAAGAGAAACTACAAACCTAGTAATG
AACTAGTCCGTAACTTGAAAGTATTTCGATTTCTTGGCTTTATATATCTTGTGGAAAGGACGATTTCCTG
GTTGCAAACAAAGTGGAACGCGTTAAGTCGACAATCAACCTCTGGATTACAAAATTTGTGAAAGATTGAC
TGGTATTCTTAACTATGTTGCTCCTTTTACGCTATGTGGATACGCTGCTTTAATGCCTTTGTATCATGCT
ATTGCTTCCCGTATGGCTTTCATTTTCTCCTCCTTGTATAAATCCTGGTTGCTGTCTCTTTATGAGGAGT
TGTGGCCCGTTGTCAGGCAACGTGGCGTGGTGTGCACTGTGTTTGCTGACGCAACCCCCACTGGTTGGGG
CATTGCCACCACCTGTCAGCTCCTTTCCGGGACTTTCGCTTTCCCCCTCCCTATTGCCACGGCGGAACTC
ATCGCCGCCTGCCTTGCCCGCTGCTGGACAGGGGCTCGGCTGTTGGGCACTGACAATTCCGTGGTGTTGT
CGGGGAAATCATCGTCCTTTCCTTGGCTGCTCGCCTGTGTTGCCACCTGGATTCTGCGCGGGACGTCCTT
CTGCTACGTCCCTTCGGCCCTCAATCCAGCGGACCTTCCTTCCCGCGGCCTGCTGCCGGCTCTGCGGCCT
CTTCCGCGTCTTCGCCTTCGCCCTCAGACGAGTCGGATCTCCCTTTGGGCCGCCTCCCCGCGTCGACTTT
AAGACCAATGACTTACAAGGCAGCTGTAGATCTTAGCCACTTTTTAAAAGAAAAGGGGGGACTGGAAGGG
CTAATTCACTCCCAACGAAGACAAGATCTGCTTTTTGCTTGTACTGGGTCTCTCTGGTTAGACCAGATCT
GAGCCTGGGAGCTCTCTGGCTAACTAGGGAACCCACTGCTTAAGCCTCAATAAAGCTTGCCTTGAGTGCT
TCAAGTAGTGTGTGCCCGTCTGTTGTGTGACTCTGGTAACTAGAGATCCCTCAGACCCTTTTAGTCAGTG
TGGAAAATCTCTAGCAGTACGTATAGTAGTTCATGTCATCTTATTATTCAGTATTTATAACTTGCAAAGA
AATGAATATCAGAGAGTGAGAGGAACTTGTTTATTGCAGCTTATAATGGTTACAAATAAAGCAATAGCAT
CACAAATTTCACAAATAAAGCATTTTTTTCACTGCATTCTAGTTGTGGTTTGTCCAAACTCATCAATGTA
TCTTATCATGTCTGGCTCTAGCTATCCCGCCCCTAACTCCGCCCATCCCGCCCCTAACTCCGCCCAGTTC
CGCCCATTCTCCGCCCCATGGCTGACTAATTTTTTTTATTTATGCAGAGGCCGAGGCCGCCTCGGCCTCT
GAGCTATTCCAGAAGTAGTGAGGAGGCTTTTTTGGAGGCCTAGGGACGTACCCAATTCGCCCTATAGTGA
GTCGTATTACGCGCGCTCACTGGCCGTCGTTTTACAACGTCGTGACTGGGAAAACCCTGGCGTTACCCAA
CTTAATCGCCTTGCAGCACATCCCCCTTTCGCCAGCTGGCGTAATAGCGAAGAGGCCCGCACCGATCGCC
CTTCCCAACAGTTGCGCAGCCTGAATGGCGAATGGG
[124 nt withheld, positions 7457-7580]
C
[91 nt withheld, positions 7582-7672]
A
[49 nt withheld, positions 7674-7722]
CCTTTGACGTTGGAGTCCACGTTCTTT
[37 nt withheld, positions 7750-7786]
ACCCTATCTCGGTCTATTCTTTTGATTTATAAGGGATTTTGCCGATTTCGGCCTATTGGTTAAAAAATGA
GCTGATTTAACAAAAATTTAACGCGAATTTTAACAAAATATTAACGCTTACAATTTAGGTGGCACTTTTC
GGGGAAATGTGCGCGGAACCCCTATTTGTTTATTTTTCTAAATACATTCAAATATGTATCCGCTCATGAG
ACAATAACCCTGATAAATGCTTCAATAATATTGAAAAAGGAAGAGTATGAGTATTCAACATTTCCGTGTC
GCCCTTATTCCCTTTTTTGCGGCATTTTGCCTTCCTGTTTTTGCTCACCCAGAAACGCTGGTGAAAGTAA
AAGATGCTGAAGATCAGTTGGGTGCACGAGTGGGTTACATCGAACTGGATCTCAACAGCGGTAAGATCCT
TGAGAGTTTTCGCCCCGAAGAACGTTTTCCAATGATGAGCACTTTTAAAGTTCTGCTATGTGGCGCGGTA
TTATCCCGTATTGACGCCGGGCAAGAGCAACTCGGTCGCCGCATACACTATTCTCAGAATGACTTGGTTG
AGTACTCACCAGTCACAGAAAAGCATCTTACGGATGGCATGACAGTAAGAGAATTATGCAGTGCTGCCAT
AACCATGAGTGATAACACTGCGGCCAACTTACTTCTGACAACGATCGGAGGACCGAAGGAGCTAACCGCT
TTTTTGCACAACATGGGGGATCATGTAACTCGCCTTGATCGTTGGGAACCGGAGCTGAATGAAGCCATAC
CAAACGACGAGCGTGACACCACGATGCCTGTAGCAATGGCAACAACGTTGCGCAAACTATTAACTGGCGA
ACTACTTACTCTAGCTTCCCGGCAACAATTAATAGACTGGATGGAGGCGGATAAAGTTGCAGGACCACTT
CTGCGCTCGGCCCTTCCGGCTGGCTGGTTTATTGCTGATAAATCTGGAGCCGGTGAGCGTGGGTCTCGCG
GTATCATTGCAGCACTGGGGCCAGATGGTAAGCCCTCCCGTATCGTAGTTATCTACACGACGGGGAGTCA
GGCAACTATGGATGAACGAAATAGACAGATCGCTGAGATAGGTGCCTCACTGATTAAGCATTGGTAACTG
TCAGACCAAGTTTACTCATATATACTTTAGATTGATTTAAAACTTCATTTTTAATTTAAAAGGATCTAGG
TGAAGATCCTTTTTGATAATCTCATGACCAAAATCCCTTAACGTGAGTTTTCGTTCCACTGAGCGTCAGA
CCCCGTAGAAAAGATCAAAGGATCTTCTTGAGATCCTTTTTTTCTGCGCGTAATCTGCTGCTTGCAAACA
AAAAAACCACCGCTACCAGCGGTGGTTTGTTTGCCGGATCAAGAGCTACCAACTCTTTTTCCGAAGGTAA
CTGGCTTCAGCAGAGCGCAGATACCAAATACTGTTCTTCTAGTGTAGCCGTAGTTAGGCCACCACTTCAA
GAACTCTGTAGCACCGCCTACATACCTCGCTCTGCTAATCCTGTTACCAGTGGCTGCTGCCAGTGGCGAT
AAGTCGTGTCTTACCGGGTTGGACTCAAGACGATAGTTACCGGATAAGGCGCAGCGGTCGGGCTGAACGG
GGGGTTCGTGCACACAGCCCAGCTTGGAGCGAACGACCTACACCGAACTGAGATACCTACAGCGTGAGCT
ATGAGAAAGCGCCACGCTTCCCGAAGGGAGAAAGGCGGACAGGTATCCGGTAAGCGGCAGGGTCGGAACA
GGAGAGCGCACGAGGGAGCTTCCAGGGGGAAACGCCTGGTATCTTTATAGTCCTGTCGGGTTTCGCCACC
TCTGACTTGAGCGTCGATTTTTGTGATGCTCGTCAGGGGGGCGGAGCCTATGGAAAAACGCCAGCAACGC
GGCCTTTTTACGGTTCCTGGCCTTTTGCTGGCCTTTTGCTCACATGTTCTTTCCTGCGTTATCCCCTGAT
TCTGTGGATAACCGTATTACCGCCTTTGAGTGAGCTGATACCGCTCGCCGCAGCCGAACGACCGAGCGCA
GCGAGTCAGTGAGCGAGGAAGCGGAAGAGCGCCCAATACGCAAACCGCCTCTCCCCGCGCGTTGGCCGAT
TCATTAATGCAGCTGGCACGACAGGTTTCCCGACTGGAAAGCGGGCAGTGAGCGCAACGCAATTAATGTG
AGTTAGCTCACTCATTAGGCACCCCAGGCTTTACACTTTATGCTTCCGGCTCGTATGTTGTGTGGAATTG
TGAGCGGATAACAATTTCACACAGGAAACAGCTATGACCATGATTACGCCAAGCGCGCAATTAACCCTCA
CTAAAGGGAACAAAAGCTGGAGCTGCAAGC
Features (pLannotate 1.2.2; 33 found; start..end, strand, type, name):
      5..231     +  promoter       RSV promoter: Rous sarcoma virus enhancer/promoter
    232..412     +  LTR            5' LTR (truncated): truncated 5' long terminal repeat (LTR) from HIV-1
    459..584     +  misc_feature   HIV-1 Ψ: packaging signal of human immunodeficiency virus type 1
    568..931     +  CDS            HIV-1 gag (fragment): gag protein from human immunodeficiency virus 1; gag
   1077..1310    +  misc_feature   RRE: The Rev response element (RRE) of HIV-1 allows for Rev-dependent mRNA export from the nucleus to the cytoplasm.
   1687..1713    +  CDS            Rev (fragment): human immunodeficiency virus 1 (HIV-1) Rev protein; rev; enhances nuclear export of unspliced and incompletely spliced viral mRNAs
   1720..1743    +  promoter       SV40 promoter (fragment): SV40 early promoter
   1744..1815    +  promoter       SV40 promoter (fragment): SV40 enhancer and early promoter
   1839..1974    +  rep_origin     SV40 ori: SV40 origin of replication
   2020..2616    +  CDS            PuroR (fragment): puromycin N-acetyltransferase; pac from Streptomyces; confers resistance to puromycin
   2665..2782    +  misc_feature   cPPT/CTS: central polypurine tract and central termination sequence of HIV-1
   2847..2913    +  CDS            small t antigen (fragment): SV40 (simian virus 40) small t antigen
   2920..4098    +  promoter       EF-1α promoter: strong constitutive promoter for human elongation factor EF-1α
   4115..4471    +  CDS            ZNF720 (fragment): ZN720_HUMAN - Experimental evidence at protein level: Swiss-Prot protein existence level 1. From Homo sapiens (Human).
   4481..4630    +  CDS            ZNF493 (fragment): ZN493_HUMAN - Experimental evidence at protein level: Swiss-Prot protein existence level 1. May be involved in transcriptional regulation. From Homo sapiens (Human).
   5807..5872    +  CDS            ZNF92 (fragment): ZNF92_HUMAN - Experimental evidence at protein level: Swiss-Prot protein existence level 1. May be involved in transcriptional regulation. From Homo sapiens (Human).
   5888..5941    +  promoter       U6 promoter (fragment): RNA polymerase III promoter for human U6 snRNA
   5983..6571    +  misc_feature   WPRE: woodchuck hepatitis virus posttranscriptional regulatory element
   6622..6641    +  misc_feature   cPPT/CTS (fragment): central polypurine tract and central termination sequence of HIV-1
   6643..6876    +  LTR            3' LTR (ΔU3): self-inactivating 3' long terminal repeat (LTR) from HIV-1
   6954..7075    +  polyA_signal   SV40 poly(A) signal: SV40 polyadenylation signal
   7115..7250    +  rep_origin     SV40 ori: SV40 origin of replication
   7271..7289    -  promoter       T7 promoter: promoter for bacteriophage T7 RNA polymerase
   7297..7452    +  CDS            lacZα (fragment): LacZα fragment of β-galactosidase; lacZ fragment
   7457..7885    +  rep_origin     f1 ori (sequence partly withheld): f1 bacteriophage origin of replication; arrow indicates direction of (+) strand synthesis
   7938..8042    +  promoter       AmpR promoter: bla
   8043..8903    +  CDS            AmpR: β-lactamase; bla; confers resistance to ampicillin, carbenicillin, and related antibiotics
   9074..9662    +  rep_origin     ori: high-copy-number ColE1/pMB1/pBR322/pUC origin of replication
   9845..9937    +  CDS            lacI (fragment): lac repressor; lacI; The lac repressor binds to the lac operator to inhibit transcription in E. coli. This inhibition can be relieved by adding lactose or isopropyl-β-D-thiogalactopyranoside (IPTG).
   9950..9971    +  protein_bind   CAP binding site: CAP binding activates transcription in the presence of cAMP. E. coli catabolite activator protein
   9986..10016   +  promoter       lac promoter: promoter for the E. coli lac operon
  10024..10040   +  protein_bind   lac operator: The lac repressor binds to the lac operator to inhibit transcription in E. coli. This inhibition can be relieved by adding lactose or isopropyl-β-D-thiogalactopyranoside (IPTG). lac repressor encoded by lacI
  10085..10103   +  promoter       T3 promoter: promoter for bacteriophage T3 RNA polymerase
