[The description below was written by a language model from this plasmid's Addgene catalogue record and pLannotate feature annotations shown in this document.]
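Description:
TFORF0776 is a third-generation-style, self-inactivating lentiviral expression plasmid built on the pLX_TRC317 backbone and carrying the human zinc finger transcription factor ZNF92 as a synthesized open reading frame. It belongs to a barcoded transcription factor ORF collection in which each construct carries a unique 24-bp barcode, so the overexpressed factor can be identified by sequencing in pooled screens. In bacteria the plasmid replicates from a high-copy ColE1/pUC-type origin and is selected with ampicillin through the bla gene. An f1 origin and remnants of a lac/lacZα cloning region with T7 and T3 promoters are also present in the backbone.

The viral portion begins with an RSV promoter fused to a truncated HIV-1 5' LTR, which drives genomic RNA production in packaging cells. It is followed by the Ψ packaging signal with a gag fragment and the RRE for Rev-dependent nuclear export. An SV40 early promoter/origin drives puromycin N-acetyltransferase for selection of transduced mammalian cells, and a cPPT/CTS element lies downstream of this cassette. The EF-1α promoter then drives the ZNF92 ORF. The automated annotation labels parts of this region as ZNF720, ZNF493 and ZNF92 fragments, most likely because of sequence similarity among related zinc finger proteins rather than additional inserts. A WPRE follows to enhance transcript expression, then the ΔU3 3' LTR and an SV40 polyadenylation signal. The barcode is not annotated in the feature table, so its position cannot be stated from the record. The depositor notes a risk of plasmid recombination.
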