Addgene plasmid #142237: TFORF0776
Purpose: Lentiviral vector for overexpressing transcription factor ORFs with unique 24-bp barcodes. Barcodes facilitate identification of transcription factors in pooled screens.
Depositing lab: Feng Zhang. Depositing organization: Broad Institute. Publication: A transcription factor atlas of directed differentiation. Joung J, Ma S, Tay T, Geiger-Schuller KR, Kirchgatterer PC, Verdine VK, Guo B, Arias-Garcia MA, Allen WE, Singh A, Kuksenko O, Abudayyeh OO, Gootenberg JS, Fu Z, Macrae RK, Buenrostro JD, Regev A, Zhang F. Cell. 2023 Jan 5;186(1):209-229.e26. doi: 10.1016/j.cell.2022.11.026. PubMed 36608654.
Backbone
  Vector backbone: pLX_TRC317
  Backbone manufacturer: Broad Institute Genetic Perturbation Platform
  Backbone size w/o insert (bp): 8264
  Vector type: Mammalian Expression, Lentiviral
  Selectable markers: Puromycin
Growth in bacteria
  Bacterial resistance: Ampicillin, 100 μg/mL
  Growth temperature: 37°C
  Growth strain: NEB Stable
  Copy number: High Copy
Gene/Insert
  Gene/Insert name: ZNF92
  Species: H. sapiens (human)
  Insert size (bp): 1862
  Entrez Gene: ZNF92 (a.k.a. TF12, HPF12, HTF12)
  Promoter: EF1a
  Cloning method: Unknown
  Sequencing primers: 5′ GGGTGGAGACTGAAGTTAGGCCAG; 3′ CACATAGCGTAAAAGGAGCAACATAG
Terms and licenses: Academic/Nonprofit Terms; Industry Terms: Not Available to Industry
Depositor comments: NM_152626,ENST00000328747 . The transcription factor ORF portion of this plasmid was synthesized by Genewiz. Please test multiple small colonies in case of plasmid recombination. To make this collection available in a timely manner, a portion of this collection was not fully sequenced by Addgene. If an Addgene verified full plasmid sequence is not available, please contact us prior to placing an order to request the full sequence.
How to cite: TFORF0776 was a gift from Feng Zhang (Addgene plasmid # 142237 ; http://n2t.net/addgene:142237 ; RRID:Addgene_142237)
