>Addgene plasmid #142237 | TFORF0776 | depositor partial sequence | sequence record 278849 | Insert
ACCGCCACCATGGGACCACTGACATTTAGGGATGTGAAAATAGAATTCTCTCTAGAGGAATGGCAATGCC
TGGACACTGCGCAGCGGAATTTATATAGAGATGTGATGTTAGAGAACTACAGAAACCTGGTCTTCCTTGG
TATTGCTGTCTCTAAGCCAGACCTGATCACCTGGCTGGAGCAAGGAAAAGAGCCCTGGAATCTGAAGAGA
CATGAGATGGTAGACAAAACCCCAGTTATGTGTTCTCATTTTGCCCAAGATGTTTGGCCAGAGCACAGCA
TAAAAGATTCTTTCCAAAAAGTGATACTGAGAACATATGGAAAATATGGACATGAGAATTTACAGCTAAG
AAAAGACCATAAAAGTGTGGATGCATGTAAGGTGTACAAAGGAGGTTATAATGGACTTAACCAGTGTTTG
ACAACTACTGACAGCAAGATATTTCAGTGTGATAAATATGTGAAAGTCTTTCATAAATTTCCAAATGTAA
ATAGAAATAAGATAAGACATACTGGAAAGAAACCTTTCAAATGTAAAAACCGTGGCAAATCATTTTGCAT
GCTTTCACAATTAACTCAACATAAGAAAATTCATACTAGAGAGTATTCTTACAAATGTGAAGAATGTGGT
AAAGCCTTTAACTGGTCCTCAACCCTTACTAAACATAAGATAATTCATACTGGAGAAAAACCCTACAAAT
GTGAAGAATGTGGCAAAGCTTTTAACCGGTCCTCAAATCTTACTAAACATAAAATAATTCATACTGGAGA
GAAACCCTACAAATGTGAAGAATGTGGCAAAGCTTTTAACCGGTCCTCAACCCTTACTAAACATAAAAGA
ATTCATACAGAAGAGAAACCCTACAAATGTGAAGAATGTGGCAAGGCCTTTAACCAGTTCTCGATTCTTA
ATAAACATAAGAGAATTCATATGGAAGATAAACCCTACAAATGTGAAGAATGTGGCAAAGCCTTTAGAGT
ATTCTCAATTCTTAAAAAACATAAGATAATCCATACTGGGGAAAAACCATACAAATGTGAAGAATGTGGC
AAAGCCTTTAACCAGTTCTCAAACCTTACTAAACATAAGATAATTCATACTGGAGAGAAACCCTACAAAT
GTGATGAATGTGGCAAAGCCTTTAACCAGTCCTCAACCCTTACTAAACATAAAAGAATTCATACGGGAGA
AAAACCCTACAAATGTGAAGAATGTGGCAAAGCTTTTAAACAGTCCTCAACCCTTACTGAACATAAGATA
ATTCATACTGGAGAGAAACCCTACAAATGTGAAAAATGTGGCAAGGCCTTTAGCTGGTCCTCAGCTTTTA
CTAAACATAAGAGAAATCATATGGAAGATAAACCCTACAAATGTGAAGAATGTGGCAAAGCCTTTAGTGT
ATTCTCAACCCTTACTAAACATAAAATAATTCATACTAGAGAAAAACCCTACAAATGTGAAGAATGTGGC
AAAGCCTTTAACCAGTCCTCAATTTTTACTAAACATAAGATAATTCACACTGAAGGGAAATCCTACAAAT
GTGAAAAATGTGGCAATGCTTTTAACCAGTCCTCAAACCTTACTGCACGTAAGATAATTTATACTGGAGA
GAAACCCTACAAATATGAAGAATGTGACAAAGCCTTTAACAAGTTCTCAACCCTTATTACACATCAGATA
ATTTATACTGGAGAGAAACCCTGCAAACATGAATGTGGCAGAGCCTTTAACAAATCCTCAAATTATACTA
AAGAGAAACTACAAACCTAGTAATGAACTAGTCCGTAACTTGAAAGTATTTCGATTTCTTGGCTTTATAT
ATCTTGTGGAAAGGACGATTTCCTGGTTGCAAACAAAGTGGA
