>Addgene plasmid #142237 | TFORF0776 | depositor partial sequence | sequence record 278850 | Barcode
TTTCCTGGTTGCAAACAAAGTGGA
